>Addgene plasmid #201636 | pLV-EF1a-IRES-Puro GFP-3xFLAG | addgene full sequence | sequence record 396875 | Addgene NGS Result
GTGCTACAAGCTAGTACCAGTTGAGCCAGATAAGGTAGAAGAGGCCAATAAAGGAGAGAACACCAGCTTG
TTACACCCTGTGAGCCTGCATGGGATGGATGACCCGGAGAGAGAAGTGTTAGAGTGGAGGTTTGACAGCC
GCCTAGCATTTCATCACGTGGCCCGAGAGCTGCATCCGGAGTACTTCAAGAACTGCTGATATCGAGCTTG
CTACAAGGGACTTTCCGCTGGGGACTTTCCAGGGAGGCGTGGCCTGGGCGGGACTGGGGAGTGGCGAGCC
CTCAGATCCTGCATATAAGCAGCTGCTTTTTGCCTGTACTGGGTCTCTCTGGTTAGACCAGATCTGAGCC
TGGGAGCTCTCTGGCTAACTAGGGAACCCACTGCTTAAGCCTCAATAAAGCTTGCCTTGAGTGCTTCAAG
TAGTGTGTGCCCGTCTGTTGTGTGACTCTGGTAACTAGAGATCCCTCAGACCCTTTTAGTCAGTGTGGAA
AATCTCTAGCAGTAGTAGTTCATGTCATCTTATTATTCAGTATTTATAACTTGCAAAGAAATGAATATCA
GAGAGTGAGAGGCCTTGACATTGCTAGCGTTTACCGTCGACCTCTAGCTAGAGCTTGGCGTAATCATGGT
CATAGCTGTTTCCTGTGTGAAATTGTTATCCGCTCACAATTCCACACAACATACGAGCCGGAAGCATAAA
GTGTAAAGCCTGGGGTGCCTAATGAGTGAGCTAACTCACATTAATTGCGTTGCGCTCACTGCCCGCTTTC
CAGTCGGGAAACCTGTCGTGCCAGCTGCATTAATGAATCGGCCAACGCGCGGGGAGAGGCGGTTTGCGTA
TTGGGCGCTCTTCCGCTTCCTCGCTCACTGACTCGCTGCGCTCGGTCGTTCGGCTGCGGCGAGCGGTATC
AGCTCACTCAAAGGCGGTAATACGGTTATCCACAGAATCAGGGGATAACGCAGGAAAGAACATGTGAGCA
AAAGGCCAGCAAAAGGCCAGGAACCGTAAAAAGGCCGCGTTGCTGGCGTTTTTCCATAGGCTCCGCCCCC
CTGACGAGCATCACAAAAATCGACGCTCAAGTCAGAGGTGGCGAAACCCGACAGGACTATAAAGATACCA
GGCGTTTCCCCCTGGAAGCTCCCTCGTGCGCTCTCCTGTTCCGACCCTGCCGCTTACCGGATACCTGTCC
GCCTTTCTCCCTTCGGGAAGCGTGGCGCTTTCTCATAGCTCACGCTGTAGGTATCTCAGTTCGGTGTAGG
TCGTTCGCTCCAAGCTGGGCTGTGTGCACGAACCCCCCGTTCAGCCCGACCGCTGCGCCTTATCCGGTAA
CTATCGTCTTGAGTCCAACCCGGTAAGACACGACTTATCGCCACTGGCAGCAGCCACTGGTAACAGGATT
AGCAGAGCGAGGTATGTAGGCGGTGCTACAGAGTTCTTGAAGTGGTGGCCTAACTACGGCTACACTAGAA
GAACAGTATTTGGTATCTGCGCTCTGCTGAAGCCAGTTACCTTCGGAAAAAGAGTTGGTAGCTCTTGATC
CGGCAAACAAACCACCGCTGGTAGCGGTGGTTTTTTTGTTTGCAAGCAGCAGATTACGCGCAGAAAAAAA
GGATCTCAAGAAGATCCTTTGATCTTTTCTACGGGGTCTGACGCTCAGTGGAACGAAAACTCACGTTAAG
GGATTTTGGTCATGAGATTATCAAAAAGGATCTTCACCTAGATCCTTTTAAATTAAAAATGAAGTTTTAA
ATCAATCTAAAGTATATATGAGTAAACTTGGTCTGACAGTTACCAATGCTTAATCAGTGAGGCACCTATC
TCAGCGATCTGTCTATTTCGTTCATCCATAGTTGCCTGACTCCCCGTCGTGTAGATAACTACGATACGGG
AGGGCTTACCATCTGGCCCCAGTGCTGCAATGATACCGCGAGACCCACGCTCACCGGCTCCAGATTTATC
AGCAATAAACCAGCCAGCCGGAAGGGCCGAGCGCAGAAGTGGTCCTGCAACTTTATCCGCCTCCATCCAG
TCTATTAATTGTTGCCGGGAAGCTAGAGTAAGTAGTTCGCCAGTTAATAGTTTGCGCAACGTTGTTGCCA
TTGCTACAGGCATCGTGGTGTCACGCTCGTCGTTTGGTATGGCTTCATTCAGCTCCGGTTCCCAACGATC
AAGGCGAGTTACATGATCCCCCATGTTGTGCAAAAAAGCGGTTAGCTCCTTCGGTCCTCCGATCGTTGTC
AGAAGTAAGTTGGCCGCAGTGTTATCACTCATGGTTATGGCAGCACTGCATAATTCTCTTACTGTCATGC
CATCCGTAAGATGCTTTTCTGTGACTGGTGAGTACTCAACCAAGTCATTCTGAGAATAGTGTATGCGGCG
ACCGAGTTGCTCTTGCCCGGCGTCAATACGGGATAATACCGCGCCACATAGCAGAACTTTAAAAGTGCTC
ATCATTGGAAAACGTTCTTCGGGGCGAAAACTCTCAAGGATCTTACCGCTGTTGAGATCCAGTTCGATGT
AACCCACTCGTGCACCCAACTGATCTTCAGCATCTTTTACTTTCACCAGCGTTTCTGGGTGAGCAAAAAC
AGGAAGGCAAAATGCCGCAAAAAAGGGAATAAGGGCGACACGGAAATGTTGAATACTCATACTCTTCCTT
TTTCAATATTATTGAAGCATTTATCAGGGTTATTGTCTCATGAGCGGATACATATTTGAATGTATTTAGA
AAAATAAACAAATAGGGGTTCCGCGCACATTTCCCCGAAAAGTGCCACCTGACGTCGACGGATCGGGAGA
TCAACTTGTTTATTGCAGCTTATAATGGTTACAAATAAAGCAATAGCATCACAAATTTCACAAATAAAGC
ATTTTTTTCACTGCATTCTAGTTGTGGTTTGTCCAAACTCATCAATGTATCTTATCATGTCTGGATCAAC
TGGATAACTCAAGCTAACCAAAATCATCCCAAACTTCCCACCCCATACCCTATTACCACTGCCAATTACC
TGTGGTTTCATTTACTCTAAACCTGTGATTCCTCTGAATTATTTTCATTTTAAAGAAATTGTATTTGTTA
AATATGTACTACAAACTTAGTAGTTGGAAGGGCTAATTCACTCCCAAAGAAGACAAGATATCCTTGATCT
GTGGATCTACCACACACAAGGCTACTTCCCTGATTAGCAGAACTACACACCAGGGCCAGGGGTCAGATAT
CCACTGACCTTTGGATGGTGCTACAAGCTAGTACCAGTTGAGCCAGATAAGGTAGAAGAGGCCAATAAAG
GAGAGAACACCAGCTTGTTACACCCTGTGAGCCTGCATGGGATGGATGACCCGGAGAGAGAAGTGTTAGA
GTGGAGGTTTGACAGCCGCCTAGCATTTCATCACGTGGCCCGAGAGCTGCATCCGGAGTACTTCAAGAAC
TGCTGATATCGAGCTTGCTACAAGGGACTTTCCGCTGGGGACTTTCCAGGGAGGCGTGGCCTGGGCGGGA
CTGGGGAGTGGCGAGCCCTCAGATCCTGCATATAAGCAGCTGCTTTTTGCCTGTACTGGGTCTCTCTGGT
TAGACCAGATCTGAGCCTGGGAGCTCTCTGGCTAACTAGGGAACCCACTGCTTAAGCCTCAATAAAGCTT
GCCTTGAGTGCTTCAAGTAGTGTGTGCCCGTCTGTTGTGTGACTCTGGTAACTAGAGATCCCTCAGACCC
TTTTAGTCAGTGTGGAAAATCTCTAGCAGTGGCGCCCGAACAGGGACTTGAAAGCGAAAGGGAAACCAGA
GGAGCTCTCTCGACGCAGGACTCGGCTTGCTGAAGCGCGCACGGCAAGAGGCGAGGGGCGGCGACTGGTG
AGTACGCCAAAAATTTTGACTAGCGGAGGCTAGAAGGAGAGAGATGGGTGCGAGAGCGTCAGTATTAAGC
GGGGGAGAATTAGATCGCGATGGGAAAAAATTCGGTTAAGGCCAGGGGGAAAGAAAAAATATAAATTAAA
ACATATAGTATGGGCAAGCAGGGAGCTAGAACGATTCGCAGTTAATCCTGGCCTGTTAGAAACATCAGAA
GGCTGTAGACAAATACTGGGACAGCTACAACCATCCCTTCAGACAGGATCAGAAGAACTTAGATCATTAT
ATAATACAGTAGCAACCCTCTATTGTGTGCATCAAAGGATAGAGATAAAAGACACCAAGGAAGCTTTAGA
CAAGATAGAGGAAGAGCAAAACAAAAGTAAGACCACCGCACAGCAAGCGGCCGGCCGCTGATCTTCAGAC
CTGGAGGAGGAGATATGAGGGACAATTGGAGAAGTGAATTATATAAATATAAAGTAGTAAAAATTGAACC
ATTAGGAGTAGCACCCACCAAGGCAAAGAGAAGAGTGGTGCAGAGAGAAAAAAGAGCAGTGGGAATAGGA
GCTTTGTTCCTTGGGTTCTTGGGAGCAGCAGGAAGCACTATGGGCGCAGCGTCAATGACGCTGACGGTAC
AGGCCAGACAATTATTGTCTGGTATAGTGCAGCAGCAGAACAATTTGCTGAGGGCTATTGAGGCGCAACA
GCATCTGTTGCAACTCACAGTCTGGGGCATCAAGCAGCTCCAGGCAAGAATCCTGGCTGTGGAAAGATAC
CTAAAGGATCAACAGCTCCTGGGGATTTGGGGTTGCTCTGGAAAACTCATTTGCACCACTGCTGTGCCTT
GGAATGCTAGTTGGAGTAATAAATCTCTGGAACAGATTTGGAATCACACGACCTGGATGGAGTGGGACAG
AGAAATTAACAATTACACAAGCTTAATACACTCCTTAATTGAAGAATCGCAAAACCAGCAAGAAAAGAAT
GAACAAGAATTATTGGAATTAGATAAATGGGCAAGTTTGTGGAATTGGTTTAACATAACAAATTGGCTGT
GGTATATAAAATTATTCATAATGATAGTAGGAGGCTTGGTAGGTTTAAGAATAGTTTTTGCTGTACTTTC
TATAGTGAATAGAGTTAGGCAGGGATATTCACCATTATCGTTTCAGACCCACCTCCCAACCCCGAGGGGA
CCCGACAGGCCCGAAGGAATAGAAGAAGAAGGTGGAGAGAGAGACAGAGACAGATCCATTCGATTAGTGA
ACGGATCTCGACGGTATCGCCTTTAAAAGAAAAGGGGGGATTGGGGGGTACAGTGCAGGGGAAAGAATAG
TAGACATAATAGCAACAGACATACAAACTAAAGAATTACAAAAACAAATTACAAAAATTCAAAATTTTCG
GGTTTATTACAGGGACAGCAGAGATCCAGTTTATCGATGAGGCCCTTTCGTCTTCACTCGAGGTGCCCGT
CAGTGGGCAGAGCGCACATCGCCCACAGTCCCCGAGAAGTTGGGGGGAGGGGTCGGCAATTGAACCGGTG
CCTAGAGAAGGTGGCGCGGGGTAAACTGGGAAAGTGATGTCGTGTACTGGCTCCGCCTTTTTCCCGAGGG
TGGGGGAGAACCGTATATAAGTGCAGTAGTCGCCGTGAACGTTCTTTTTCGCAACGGGTTTGCCGCCAGA
ACACAGGTAAGTGCCGTGTGTGGTTCCCGCGGGCCTGGCCTCTTTACGGGTTATGGCCCTTGCGTGCCTT
GAATTACTTCCACCTGGCTGCAGTACGTGATTCTTGATCCCGAGCTTCGGGTTGGAAGTGGGTGGGAGAG
TTCGAGGCCTTGCGCTTAAGGAGCCCCTTCGCCTCGTGCTTGAGTTGAGGCCTGGCCTGGGCGCTGGGGC
CGCCGCGTGCGAATCTGGTGGCACCTTCGCGCCTGTCTCGCTGCTTTCGATAAGTCTCTAGCCATTTAAA
ATTTTTGATGACCTGCTGCGACGCTTTTTTTCTGGCAAGATAGTCTTGTAAATGCGGGCCAAGATCTGCA
CACTGGTATTTCGGTTTTTGGGGCCGCGGGCGGCGACGGGGCCCGTGCGTCCCAGCGCACATGTTCGGCG
AGGCGGGGCCTGCGAGCGCGGCCACCGAGAATCGGACGGGGGTAGTCTCAAGCTGGCCGGCCTGCTCTGG
TGCCTGGCCTCGCGCCGCCGTGTATCGCCCCGCCCTGGGCGGCAAGGCTGGCCCGGTCGGCACCAGTTGC
GTGAGCGGAAAGATGGCCGCTTCCCGGCCCTGCTGCAGGGAGCTCAAAATGGAGGACGCGGCGCTCGGGA
GAGCGGGCGGGTGAGTCACCCACACAAAGGAAAAGGGCCTTTCCGTCCTCAGCCGTCGCTTCATGTGACT
CCACGGAGTACCGGGCGCCGTCCAGGCACCTCGATTAGTTCTCGAGCTTTTGGAGTACGTCGTCTTTAGG
TTGGGGGGAGGGGTTTTATGCGATGGAGTTTCCCCACACTGAGTGGGTGGAGACTGAAGTTAGGCCAGCT
TGGCACTTGATGTAATTCTCCTTGGAATTTGCCCTTTTTGAGTTTGGATCTTGGTTCATTCTCAAGCCTC
AGACAGTGGTTCAAAGTTTTTTTCTTCCATTTCAGGTGTCGTGAGGATCCATGGTGAGCAAGGGCGAGGA
GCTGTTCACCGGGGTGGTGCCCATCCTGGTCGAGCTGGACGGCGACGTAAACGGCCACAAGTTCAGCGTG
TCCGGCGAGGGCGAGGGCGATGCCACCTACGGCAAGCTGACCCTGAAGTTCATCTGCACCACCGGCAAGC
TGCCCGTGCCCTGGCCCACCCTCGTGACCACCCTGACCTACGGCGTGCAGTGCTTCAGCCGCTACCCCGA
CCACATGAAGCAGCACGACTTCTTCAAGTCCGCCATGCCCGAAGGCTACGTCCAGGAGCGCACCATCTTC
TTCAAGGACGACGGCAACTACAAGACCCGCGCCGAGGTGAAGTTCGAGGGCGACACCCTGGTGAACCGCA
TCGAGCTGAAGGGCATCGACTTCAAGGAGGACGGCAACATCCTGGGGCACAAGCTGGAGTACAACTACAA
CAGCCACAACGTCTATATCATGGCCGACAAGCAGAAGAACGGCATCAAGGTGAACTTCAAGATCCGCCAC
AACATCGAGGACGGCAGCGTGCAGCTCGCCGACCACTACCAGCAGAACACCCCCATCGGCGACGGCCCCG
TGCTGCTGCCCGACAACCACTACCTGAGCACCCAGTCCGCCCTGAGCAAAGACCCCAACGAGAAGCGCGA
TCACATGGTCCTGCTGGAGTTCGTGACCGCCGCCGGGATCACTCTCGGCATGGACGAGCTGTACAAGGAT
TATAAAGATCATGATGGCGATTATAAAGATCATGATATTGATTATAAAGATGATGATGATAAATAATAGT
GAGCGGCCGCTCTAGAGTCGACGGGCCGCGGTAACAATTGTTAACTAACTTAAGCTAGCAACGGTTTCCC
TCTAGCGGGATCAATTCCGCCCCCCCCCCCTAACGTTACTGGCCGAAGCCGCTTGGAATAAGGCCGGTGT
GCGTTTGTCTATATGTTATTTTCCACCATATTGCCGTCTTTTGGCAATGTGAGGGCCCGGAAACCTGGCC
CTGTCTTCTTGACGAGCATTCCTAGGGGTCTTTCCCCTCTCGCCAAAGGAATGCAAGGTCTGTTGAATGT
CGTGAAGGAAGCAGTTCCTCTGGAAGCTTCTTGAAGACAAACAACGTCTGTAGCGACCCTTTGCAGGCAG
CGGAACCCCCCACCTGGCGACAGGTGCCTCTGCGGCCAAAAGCCACGTGTATAAGATACACCTGCAAAGG
CGGCACAACCCCAGTGCCACGTTGTGAGTTGGATAGTTGTGGAAAGAGTCAAATGGCTCTCCTCAAGCGT
ATTCAACAAGGGGCTGAAGGATGCCCAGAAGGTACCCCATTGTATGGGATCTGATCTGGGGCCTCGGTGC
ACATGCTTTACATGTGTTTAGTCGAGGTTAAAAAAACGTCTAGGCCCCCCGAACCACGGGGACGTGGTTT
TCCTTTGAAAAACACGATAATACCATGACCGAGTACAAGCCCACGGTGCGCCTCGCCACCCGCGACGACG
TCCCCAGGGCCGTACGCACCCTCGCCGCCGCGTTCGCCGACTACCCCGCCACGCGCCACACCGTCGATCC
GGACCGCCACATCGAGCGGGTCACCGAGCTGCAAGAACTCTTCCTCACGCGCGTCGGGCTCGACATCGGC
AAGGTGTGGGTCGCGGACGACGGCGCCGCGGTGGCGGTCTGGACCACGCCGGAGAGCGTCGAAGCGGGGG
CGGTGTTCGCCGAGATCGGCCCGCGCATGGCCGAGTTGAGCGGTTCCCGGCTGGCCGCGCAGCAACAGAT
GGAAGGCCTCCTGGCGCCGCACCGGCCCAAGGAGCCCGCGTGGTTCCTGGCCACCGTCGGCGTCTCGCCC
GACCACCAGGGCAAGGGTCTGGGCAGCGCCGTCGTGCTCCCCGGAGTGGAGGCGGCCGAGCGCGCCGGGG
TGCCCGCCTTCCTGGAGACCTCCGCGCCCCGCAACCTCCCCTTCTACGAGCGGCTCGGCTTCACCGTCAC
CGCCGACGTCGAGGTGCCCGAAGGACCGCGCACCTGGTGCATGACCCGCAAGCCCGGTGCCTGACCCGGG
CGGGGCGCGTCTGGAACAATCAACCTCTGGATTACAAAATTTGTGAAAGATTGACTGGTATTCTTAACTA
TGTTGCTCCTTTTACGCTATGTGGATACGCTGCTTTAATGCCTTTGTATCATGCTATTGCTTCCCGTATG
GCTTTCATTTTCTCCTCCTTGTATAAATCCTGGTTGCTGTCTCTTTATGAGGAGTTGTGGCCCGTTGTCA
GGCAACGTGGCGTGGTGTGCACTGTGTTTGCTGACGCAACCCCCACTGGTTGGGGCATTGCCACCACCTG
TCAGCTCCTTTCCGGGACTTTCGCTTTCCCCCTCCCTATTGCCACGGCGGAACTCATCGCCGCCTGCCTT
GCCCGCTGCTGGACAGGGGCTCGGCTGTTGGGCACTGACAATTCCGTGGTGTTGTCGGGGAAGCTGACGT
CCTTTCCATGGCTGCTCGCCTGTGTTGCCACCTGGATTCTGCGCGGGACGTCCTTCTGCTACGTCCCTTC
GGCCCTCAATCCAGCGGACCTTCCTTCCCGCGGCCTGCTGCCGGCTCTGCGGCCTCTTCCGCGTCTTCGC
CTTCGCCCTCAGACGAGTCGGATCTCCCTTTGGGCCGCCTCCCCGCCTGGAATTAATTCTGCAGTCGAGA
CCTAGAAAAACATGGAGCAATCACAAGTAGCAATACAGCAGCTACCAATGCTGATTGTGCCTGGCTAGAA
GCACAAGAGGAGGAGGAGGTGGGTTTTCCAGTCACACCTCAGGTACCTTTAAGACCAATGACTTACAAGG
CAGCTGTAGATCTTAGCCACTTTTTAAAAGAAAAGAGGGGACTGGAAGGGCTAATTCACTCCCAACGAAG
ACAAGATATCCTTGATCTGTGGATCTACCACACACAAGGCTACTTCCCTGATTAGCAGAACTACACACCA
GGGCCAGGGGTCAGATATCCACTGACCTTTGGATG
Features (pLannotate 1.2.2; 24 found; start..end, strand, type, name):
    244..501     +  LTR            5' LTR (truncated): truncated 5' long terminal repeat (LTR) from HIV-1
    653..669     -  protein_bind   lac operator: The lac repressor binds to the lac operator to inhibit transcription in E. coli. This inhibition can be relieved by adding lactose or isopropyl-β-D-thiogalactopyranoside (IPTG). lac repressor encoded by lacI
    677..707     -  promoter       lac promoter: promoter for the E. coli lac operon
    722..743     -  protein_bind   CAP binding site: CAP binding activates transcription in the presence of cAMP. E. coli catabolite activator protein
    756..848     -  CDS            lacI (fragment): lac repressor; lacI; The lac repressor binds to the lac operator to inhibit transcription in E. coli. This inhibition can be relieved by adding lactose or isopropyl-β-D-thiogalactopyranoside (IPTG).
   1031..1619    -  rep_origin     ori: high-copy-number ColE1/pMB1/pBR322/pUC origin of replication
   1790..2650    -  CDS            AmpR: β-lactamase; bla; confers resistance to ampicillin, carbenicillin, and related antibiotics
   2651..2755    -  promoter       AmpR promoter: bla
   2803..2937    +  polyA_signal   SV40 poly(A) signal: SV40 polyadenylation signal
   3104..3433    +  CDS            nef (fragment): NEF_HV1BR - Experimental evidence at protein level: Swiss-Prot protein existence level 1. Extracellular Nef protein targets CD4(+) T-lymphocytes for apoptosis by interacting with CXCR4 surface receptors (PubMed:14990729). From Human immunodeficiency virus type 1 group M subtype B (isolate BRU/LAI) (HIV-1).
   3481..3738    +  LTR            5' LTR (truncated): truncated 5' long terminal repeat (LTR) from HIV-1
   3785..3910    +  misc_feature   HIV-1 Ψ: packaging signal of human immunodeficiency virus type 1
   3894..4232    +  CDS            HIV-1 gag (fragment): gag protein from human immunodeficiency virus 1; gag
   4407..4640    +  misc_feature   RRE: The Rev response element (RRE) of HIV-1 allows for Rev-dependent mRNA export from the nucleus to the cytoplasm.
   5017..5117    +  CDS            Rev (fragment): human immunodeficiency virus 1 (HIV-1) Rev protein; rev; enhances nuclear export of unspliced and incompletely spliced viral mRNAs
   5132..5247    +  misc_feature   cPPT/CTS: central polypurine tract and central termination sequence of HIV-1 (lacking the first T)
   5325..5536    +  promoter       EF-1α core promoter: core promoter for human elongation factor EF-1α
   5537..6475    +  intron         EF-1α intron A: intron upstream of the start codon of human EF-1α
   6491..7207    +  CDS            EGFP: EGFP is a basic (constitutively fluorescent) green fluorescent protein published in 1996, derived from Aequorea victoria. It is reported to be a rapidly-maturing weak dimer with moderate acid sensitivity.
   7208..7224    +  CDS            3xFLAG (fragment): three tandem FLAG® epitope tags, followed by an enterokinase cleavage site
   7371..7932    +  misc_feature   IRES: internal ribosome entry site (IRES) of the encephalomyocarditis virus (EMCV)
   7935..8534    +  CDS            PuroR: puromycin N-acetyltransferase; pac from Streptomyces alboniger; confers resistance to puromycin
   8558..9146    +  misc_feature   WPRE: woodchuck hepatitis virus posttranscriptional regulatory element
   9163..196     +  CDS            nef (fragment) (across the origin): NEF_HV1BR - Experimental evidence at protein level: Swiss-Prot protein existence level 1. Extracellular Nef protein targets CD4(+) T-lymphocytes for apoptosis by interacting with CXCR4 surface receptors (PubMed:14990729). From Human immunodeficiency virus type 1 group M subtype B (isolate BRU/LAI) (HIV-1).
