[The description below was written by a language model from this plasmid's Addgene catalogue record and pLannotate feature annotations shown in this document.]
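Description:
pLV-EF1a-IRES-Puro GFP-3xFLAG is a lentiviral transfer plasmid for stable over-expression of a FLAG-tagged green fluorescent protein in mammalian cells. It is built on the pLV-EF1a-IRES-Puro backbone, with the GFP insert cloned between BamHI and NotI sites. In bacteria it is maintained through a high-copy ColE1/pUC-type origin and an ampicillin resistance gene (β-lactamase with its own promoter). Remnants of a lac promoter/operator region and a lacI fragment are backbone carry-over with no stated role.

The viral portion is HIV-1 derived. The annotation finds two LTR-type elements flanking the cassette, both labelled by the software as truncated 5' LTRs and each preceded by a nef fragment, so the second presumably serves as the 3' LTR, although the record does not state whether the vector is self-inactivating. Between them lie the Ψ packaging signal with a partial gag sequence, the Rev response element for Rev-dependent nuclear export of the genomic RNA, and the cPPT/CTS, which aids nuclear import of the vector genome. Expression is driven by the human EF-1α core promoter with its intron A, giving strong constitutive transcription in many cell types. The transcript is bicistronic. EGFP is fused at its C terminus to 3xFLAG, although the annotation tool matches only a short fragment of the tag. It is followed by an EMCV IRES that directs translation of puromycin N-acetyltransferase, so puromycin selection enriches for cells expressing the tagged GFP. A WPRE downstream enhances transcript stability and expression.

The stated purpose is simply over-expression of 3xFLAG-tagged GFP. A construct like this commonly serves as a matched control for FLAG-tagged proteins of interest, though the record does not say so explicitly.
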