Addgene plasmid #201636: pLV-EF1a-IRES-Puro GFP-3xFLAG
Purpose: Over-expression of 3xFLAG-tagged GFP
Depositing lab: Alexis Jourdain & Vamsi Mootha. Depositing organization: Broad Institute. Publication: Loss of LUC7L2 and U1 snRNP subunits shifts energy metabolism from glycolysis to OXPHOS. Jourdain AA, Begg BE, Mick E, Shah H, Calvo SE, Skinner OS, Sharma R, Blue SM, Yeo GW, Burge CB, Mootha VK. Mol Cell. 2021 May 6;81(9):1905-1919.e12. doi: 10.1016/j.molcel.2021.02.033. Epub 2021 Apr 13. PubMed 33852893.
Backbone
  Vector backbone: pLV-EF1a-IRES-Puro
  Backbone manufacturer: Tobias Meyer, Addgene #85132
  Vector type: Lentiviral
  Selectable markers: Puromycin
Growth in bacteria
  Bacterial resistance: Ampicillin, 100 μg/mL
  Growth temperature: 37°C
  Growth strain: NEB Stable
  Copy number: High Copy
Gene/Insert
  Gene/Insert name: GFP
  Species: Synthetic
  Tag / fusion protein: 3xFLAG (C terminal on insert)
  Cloning method: Restriction Enzyme; 5′ cloning site BamHI (unknown if destroyed); 3′ cloning site NotI (unknown if destroyed)
Terms and licenses: Academic/Nonprofit Terms; Industry Terms: Not Available to Industry
How to cite: pLV-EF1a-IRES-Puro GFP-3xFLAG was a gift from Alexis Jourdain & Vamsi Mootha (Addgene plasmid # 201636 ; http://n2t.net/addgene:201636 ; RRID:Addgene_201636)
